>Addgene plasmid #52003 | pcDNA3-MAVS-M1A500(KaganF60) | depositor partial sequence | sequence record 80150 | HindIII-insert-XhoI
AAGCTTGCACCGTTTGCTGAAGACAAGACCTATAAGTATATCTGCCGCAATTTCAGCAATTTTTGCAATG
TGGATGTTGTAGAGATTCTGCCTTACCTGCCCTGCCTCACAGCAAGAGACCAGGATCGACTGCGGGCCAC
CTGCACACTCTCAGGGAACCGGGACACCCTCTGGCATCTCTTCAATACCCTTCAGCGGCGGCCCGGCTGG
GTGGAGTACTTCATTGCGGCACTGAGGGGCTGTGAGCTAGTTGATCTCGCGGACGAAGTGGCCTCTGTCT
ACGAGAGCTACCAGCCTCGGACCTCGGACCGTCCCCCAGACCCACTGGAGCCACCGTCACTTCCTGCTGA
GAGGCCAGGGCCCCCCACACCTGCTGCGGCCCACAGCATCCCCTACAACAGCTGCAGAGAGAAGGAGCCA
AGTTACCCCATGCCTGTCCAGGAGACCCAGGCGCCAGAGTCCCCAGGAGAGAATTCAGAGCAAGCCCTGC
AGACGCTCAGCCCCAGAGCCATCCCAAGGAATCCAGATGGTGGCCCCCTGGAGTCCTCCTCTGACCTGGC
AGCCCTCAGCCCTCTGACCTCCAGCGGGCATCAGGAGAAGGACACAGAACTGGGCAGTACCCACACAGCA
GGTGCGACCTCCAGCCTCACACCATCCCGTGGGCCTGTGTCTCCATCTGTCTCCTTCCAGCCCCTGGCCC
GTTCCACCCCCAGGGCAAGCCGCTTGCCTGGACCCACAGGGTCAGTTGTATCTACTGGCACCTCCTTCTC
CTCCTCATCCCCTGGCTTGGCCTCTGCAGGGGCTGCAGAGGGTAAACAGGGTGCAGAGAGTGACCAGGCC
GAGCCTATCATCTGCTCCAGTGGGGCAGAGGCACCTGCCAACTCTCTGCCCTCCAAAGTGCCTACCACCT
TGATGCCTGTGAACACAGTGGCCCTGAAAGTGCCTGCCAACCCAGCATCTGTCAGCACAGTGCCCTCCAA
GTTGCCAACTAGCTCAAAGCCCCCTGGTGCAGTGCCTTCTAATGCGCTCACCAATCCAGCACCATCCAAA
TTGCCCATCAACTCAACCCGTGCTGGCATGGTGCCATCCAAAGTGCCTACTAGCATGGTGCTCACCAAGG
TGTCTGCCAGCACAGTCCCCACTGACGGGAGCAGCAGAAATGAGGAGACCCCAGCAGCTCCAACACCCGC
CGGCGCCACTGGAGGCAGCTCAGCCTGGCTAGACAGCAGCTTTGAGAATAGGGGCCTTGGGTCGGAGCTG
AGTAAGCCTGGCGTGCTGGCATCCCAGGTAGACAGCCCGTTCTCGGGCTGCTTCGAGGATCTTGCCATCA
GTGCCAGCACCTCCTTGGGCATGGGGCCCTGCCATGGCCCAGAGGAGAATGAGTATAAGTCCGAGGGCAC
CTTTGGGATCCACGTGGCTGAGAACCCCAGCATCCAGCTCCTGGAGGGCAACCCTGGGCCACCTGCGGAC
CCGGATGGCGGCCCCAGGCCACAAGCCGACCGGAAGTAGCTCGAG
