>Addgene plasmid #52003 | pcDNA3-MAVS-M1A500(KaganF60) | addgene partial sequence | sequence record 81739 | CMV-F 5'-CGCAAATGGGCGGTAGGCGTG-3'
ACTAGAGAACCCACTGCTTACTGGCTTATCGAAATTAATACGACTCACTATAGGGAGACCCAAGCTTGCA
CCGTTTGCTGAAGACAAGACCTATAAGTATATCTGCCGCAATTTCAGCAATTTTTGCAATGTGGATGTTG
TAGAGATTCTGCCTTACCTGCCCTGCCTCACAGCAAGAGACCAGGATCGACTGCGGGCCACCTGCACACT
CTCAGGGAACCGGGACACCCTCTGGCATCTCTTCAATACCCTTCAGCGGCGGCCCGGCTGGGTGGAGTAC
TTCATTGCGGCACTGAGGGGCTGTGAGCTAGTTGATCTCGCGGACGAAGTGGCCTCTGTCTACGAGAGCT
ACCAGCCTCGGACCTCGGACCGTCCCCCAGACCCACTGGAGCCACCGTCACTTCCTGCTGAGAGGCCAGG
GCCCCCCACACCTGCTGCGGCCCACAGCATCCCCTACAACAGCTGCAGAGAGAAGGAGCCAAGTTACCCC
ATGCCTGTCCAGGAGACCCAGGCGCCAGAGTCCCCAGGAGAGAATTCAGAGCAAGCCCTGCAGACGCTCA
GCCCCAGAGCCATCCCAAGGAATCCAGATGGTGGCCCCCTGGAGTCCTCCTCTGACCTGGCAGCCCTCAG
CCCTCTGACCTCCAGCGGGCATCAGGAGAAGGACACAGAACTGGGCAGTACCCACACAGCAGGTGCGACC
TCCAGCCTCACACCATCCCGTGGGCCTGTGTCTCCATCTGTCTCCTTCCAGCCCCTGGCCCGTTCCACCC
CCAGGGCAAGCCGCTTGCCTGGACCCACAGGGTCAGTTGTATCTACTGGCACCTCCTTCTCCTCCTCATC
CCCTGGCTTGGCCTCTGCAGGGGCTGCAGAGGGTAAACAGGGTGCAGAGAGTGACCAGGCCGAGCCTATC
ATCTGCTCCAGTGG
