>Addgene plasmid #52003 | pcDNA3-MAVS-M1A500(KaganF60) | addgene partial sequence | sequence record 81762 | BGH-rev 5'-TAGAAGGCACAGTCGAGG-3'
CTATAGAATAGGGCCCTCTAGATGCATGCTCGAGTTACTTCCGGTCGGCTTGTGGCCTGGGGCCGCCATC
CGGGTCCGCAGGTGGCCCAGGGTTGCCCTCCAGGAGCTGGATGCTGGGGTTCTCAGCCACGTGGATCCCA
AAGGTGCCCTCGGACTTATACTCATTCTCCTCTGGGCCATGGCAGGGCCCCATGCCCAAGGAGGTGCTGG
CACTGATGGCAAGATCCTCGAAGCAGCCCGAGAACGGGCTGTCTACCTGGGATGCCAGCACGCCAGGCTT
ACTCAGCTCCGACCCAAGGCCCCTATTCTCAAAGCTGCTGTCTAGCCAGGCTGAGCTGCCTCCAGTGGCG
CCGGCGGGTGTTGGAGCTGCTGGGGTCTCCTCATTTCTGCTGCTCCCGTCAGTGGGGACTGTGCTGGCAG
ACACCTTGGTGAGCACCATGCTAGTAGGCACTTTGGATGGCACCATGCCAGCACGGGTTGAGTTGATGGG
CAATTTGGATGGTGCTGGATTGGTGAGCGCATTAGAAGGCACTGCACCAGGGGGCTTTGAGCTAGTTGGC
AACTTGGAGGGCACTGTGCTGACAGATGCTGGGTTGGCAGGCACTTTCAGGGCCACTGTGTTCACAGGCA
TCAAGGTGGTAGGCACTTTGGAGGGCAGAGAGTTGGCAGGTGCCTCTGCCCCACTGGAGCAGATGATAGG
CTCGGCCTGGTCACTCTCTGCACCCTGTTTACCCTCTGCAGCCCCTGCAGAGGCCAAGCCAGGGGATGAG
GAGGAGAAGGAGGTGCCAGTAGATACAACTGACCCTGTGGGTCCAGGCAAGCGGCTTGCCCTGGG
