[The description below was written by a language model from this plasmid's Addgene catalogue record.]
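Description:
pcDNA3-MAVS-M1A500(KaganF60) is a mammalian expression plasmid built on the pcDNA3 backbone and carrying a mutated, truncated version of the human MAVS coding sequence. It is maintained in E. coli as a high-copy plasmid under ampicillin selection. No feature table accompanies the record, so individual backbone elements are not itemised. The listed sequencing primers (CMV forward and BGH reverse) fit the usual pcDNA3 arrangement, in which the insert lies between the CMV immediate-early promoter and the bovine growth hormone polyadenylation signal, giving strong constitutive expression after transfection into mammalian cells. The insert was introduced by restriction cloning, but the sites used are not recorded, and no epitope tag or reporter is mentioned.

The insert, MAVS-M1A-500, carries two changes. The initiating methionine is replaced by alanine (M1A), which removes the first start codon of the open reading frame. The C-terminal transmembrane domain is deleted; the "500" in the name presumably marks the truncation endpoint, although the record does not say so. MAVS is an adaptor protein in antiviral innate immune signalling, and its C-terminal transmembrane segment normally anchors it to membranes, so the truncated product would be expected to lack that anchoring. The associated publication concerns a bicistronic MAVS transcript that yields truncated protein variants. In that context, removing the first methionine would be expected to block synthesis of the full-length protein, leaving only products made from downstream start sites. The construct is therefore suited to studying how alternative translation products and membrane localisation contribute to MAVS function, though the record does not describe specific experiments.
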