Addgene plasmid #52003: pcDNA3-MAVS-M1A500(KaganF60)
Purpose: Expresses the human MAVS CDS containing a point mutation M1A and a C-terminal deletion removing the transmembrane domain
Depositing lab: Jonathan Kagan. Depositing organization: Boston Children's Hospital. Publication: A Bicistronic MAVS Transcript Highlights a Class of Truncated Variants in Antiviral Immunity. Brubaker SW, Gauthier AE, Mills EW, Ingolia NT, Kagan JC. Cell. 2014 Feb 13;156(4):800-11. doi: 10.1016/j.cell.2014.01.021. PubMed 24529381.
Backbone
  Vector backbone: pcDNA3
  Vector type: Mammalian Expression
Growth in bacteria
  Bacterial resistance: Ampicillin, 100 μg/mL
  Growth temperature: 37°C
  Growth strain: DH5alpha
  Copy number: High Copy
Gene/Insert
  Gene/Insert name: MAVS-M1A-500
  Mutation: changed Met 1 to Ala and deleted the C-terminal transmembrane domain
  Cloning method: Restriction Enzyme; 5′ cloning site unknown (unknown if destroyed); 3′ cloning site unknown (unknown if destroyed)
  Sequencing primers: 5′ CMV-F; 3′ BGH-Rev
Terms and licenses: Academic/Nonprofit Terms; Industry Terms: Not Available to Industry
How to cite: pcDNA3-MAVS-M1A500(KaganF60) was a gift from Jonathan Kagan (Addgene plasmid # 52003 ; http://n2t.net/addgene:52003 ; RRID:Addgene_52003)
